Addgene plasmid #78591: mCherry-GFP1-10
Purpose: Express mCherry-GFP1-10 in mammalian cells
Depositing lab: Yihong Ye. Depositing organization: National Institute of Diabetes & Digestive & Kidney Diseases (NIDDK). Publication: Unconventional secretion of misfolded proteins promotes adaptation to proteasome dysfunction in mammalian cells. Lee JG, Takahama S, Zhang G, Tomarev SI, Ye Y. Nat Cell Biol. 2016 Jul;18(7):765-76. doi: 10.1038/ncb3372. Epub 2016 Jun 13. PubMed 27295555.
Backbone
  Vector backbone: mCherry2-C1
  Backbone size w/o insert (bp): 4750
  Total vector size (bp): 5400
  Vector type: Mammalian Expression
  Selectable markers: Neomycin (select with G418)
Growth in bacteria
  Bacterial resistance: Kanamycin, 50 μg/mL
  Growth temperature: 37°C
  Growth strain: DH5alpha
  Copy number: High Copy
Gene/Insert
  Gene/Insert name: GFP 1-10
  Species: Synthetic
  Insert size (bp): 648
  Promoter: CMV
  Tag / fusion protein: mCherry2 (N terminal on backbone)
  Cloning method: Restriction Enzyme; 5′ cloning site EcoRI (not destroyed); 3′ cloning site BamHI (not destroyed)
  Sequencing primers: 5′ CGCAAATGGGCGGTAGGCGTG; 3′ GCTGCAATAAACAAGTTAAC
Resource information
  A portion of this plasmid was derived from a plasmid made by: We received this vector from Michael Davidson (Addgene plasmid # 54563) and inserted GFP 1-10
Terms and licenses: Academic/Nonprofit Terms; Industry Terms: Not Available to Industry
How to cite: mCherry-GFP1-10 was a gift from Yihong Ye (Addgene plasmid # 78591 ; http://n2t.net/addgene:78591 ; RRID:Addgene_78591)
