[The description below was written by a language model from this plasmid's Addgene catalogue record and pLannotate feature annotations shown in this document.]
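Description:
mCherry-GFP1-10 is a mammalian expression plasmid built on the mCherry2-C1 backbone, a C1-style fusion vector in which a coding sequence placed in the multiple cloning site is joined in frame to the C-terminus of the red fluorescent protein mCherry2. It is propagated in E. coli from a high-copy ColE1/pUC-type origin and also carries an f1 phage origin. A single NeoR/KanR (aminoglycoside phosphotransferase) gene serves for both hosts. A bacterial promoter drives it for kanamycin selection, and the SV40 enhancer/early promoter with an HSV TK polyadenylation signal allows G418 selection of stably transfected mammalian cells. The short large T antigen, ble and bGH poly(A) fragments are partial matches from automated annotation and not functional elements. The catalogue lists a total size of about 5.4 kb, and the sequenced record is 5,346 nt.

The payload is a synthetic 648 bp GFP 1-10 insert cloned between EcoRI and BamHI downstream of mCherry2. The annotation software labels it as a fragment of a GFP variant, consistent with a truncated Aequorea-derived GFP. Transcription is driven by the human CMV immediate early enhancer and promoter and terminated by the SV40 poly(A) signal, giving constitutive expression of an mCherry2–GFP1-10 fusion. GFP 1-10 comprises the first ten beta strands of GFP and is the large fragment of the split-GFP system. It is non-fluorescent alone and regains green fluorescence only when complemented by the eleventh strand supplied on another protein. The mCherry2 moiety provides a constant red signal marking expressing cells. The record states only that the plasmid is for expressing this fusion in mammalian cells. The associated publication concerns unconventional secretion of misfolded proteins, but the specific assay is not described.
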