Features (pLannotate 1.2.2; 15 found; start..end, strand, type, name):
     54..357     +  enhancer       CMV enhancer: human cytomegalovirus immediate early enhancer
    358..561     +  promoter       CMV promoter: human cytomegalovirus (CMV) immediate early promoter
    606..1313    +  CDS            mCherry2: mCherry2 is a basic (constitutively fluorescent) red fluorescent protein published in 2017, derived from Discosoma sp.. It has very low acid sensitivity.
   1314..1348    +  misc_feature   MCS (fragment): multiple cloning site
   1356..1994    +  CDS            Trp-less GFP (fragment): Trp-less GFP is a fluorescent protein published in 2012, derived from Aequorea victoria.
   2020..2104    +  CDS            large T antigen (fragment): large T antigen from SV40 (simian virus 40)
   2127..2248    +  polyA_signal   SV40 poly(A) signal: SV40 polyadenylation signal
   2282..2710    -  rep_origin     f1 ori (sequence partly withheld): f1 bacteriophage origin of replication; arrow indicates direction of (+) strand synthesis
   2737..2841    +  promoter       AmpR promoter: bla
   2843..3200    +  promoter       SV40 promoter: SV40 enhancer and early promoter
   3235..4029    +  CDS            NeoR/KanR: aminoglycoside phosphotransferase from Tn5; aph(3')-II (or nptII); confers resistance to neomycin, kanamycin, and G418 (Geneticin®)
   4050..4202    +  CDS            ble (fragment): BLE_KLEPN - Experimental evidence at protein level: Swiss-Prot protein existence level 1. Binding protein with a strong affinity to the bleomycin family of antibiotics. Binds to CL990; an antimitotic-antibiotic compound. From Klebsiella pneumoniae.
   4261..4308    +  polyA_signal   HSV TK poly(A) signal: herpes simplex virus thymidine kinase polyadenylation signal (Cole and Stacy, 1985)
   4399..4415    -  polyA_signal   bGH poly(A) signal (fragment): bovine growth hormone polyadenylation signal
   4637..5225    +  rep_origin     ori: high-copy-number ColE1/pMB1/pBR322/pUC origin of replication
>Addgene plasmid #78591 | mCherry-GFP1-10 | addgene full sequence | sequence record 287556 | Addgene NGS Result
TAATAGTAATCAATTACGGGGTCATTAGTTCATAGCCCATATATGGAGTTCCGCGTTACATAACTTACGG
TAAATGGCCCGCCTGGCTGACCGCCCAACGACCCCCGCCCATTGACGTCAATAATGACGTATGTTCCCAT
AGTAACGCCAATAGGGACTTTCCATTGACGTCAATGGGTGGAGTATTTACGGTAAACTGCCCACTTGGCA
GTACATCAAGTGTATCATATGCCAAGTACGCCCCCTATTGACGTCAATGACGGTAAATGGCCCGCCTGGC
ATTATGCCCAGTACATGACCTTATGGGACTTTCCTACTTGGCAGTACATCTACGTATTAGTCATCGCTAT
TACCATGGTGATGCGGTTTTGGCAGTACATCAATGGGCGTGGATAGCGGTTTGACTCACGGGGATTTCCA
AGTCTCCACCCCATTGACGTCAATGGGAGTTTGTTTTGGCACCAAAATCAACGGGACTTTCCAAAATGTC
GTAACAACTCCGCCCCATTGACGCAAATGGGCGGTAGGCGTGTACGGTGGGAGGTCTATATAAGCAGAGC
TGGTTTAGTGAACCGTCAGATCCGCTAGCGCTACCGGTCGCCACCATGGTGAGCAAGGGCGAGGAGGATA
ACATGGCCATCATCAAGGAGTTCATGCGCTTCAAGGTGCACATGGAGGGCTCCGTGAACGGCCACGAGTT
CGAGATCGAGGGCGAGGGCGAGGGCCGCCCCTACGAGGGCACCCAGACCGCCAAGCTGAAGGTGACCAAG
GGTGGCCCCCTGCCCTTCGCCTGGGACATCCTGTCCCCTCAGTTCATGTACGGCTCCAAGGCCTACGTGA
AGCACCCCGCCGACATCCCCGACTACTTGAAGCTGTCCTTCCCCGAGGGCTTCAATTGGGAGCGCGTGAT
GAACTTCGAGGACGGCGGCGTGGTGACCGTGACCCAGGACTCCTCCCTGCAGGACGGCGAGTTCATCTAC
AAGGTGAAGCTGCGCGGCACCAACTTCCCCTCCGACGGCCCCGTAATGCAGTGTCGTACCATGGGCTGGG
AGGCCTCCACTGAGCGGATGTACCCCGAGGACGGCGCCCTGAAGGGCGAGATCAAGCAGAGGCTGAAGCT
GAAGGACGGCGGCCACTACGACGCTGAGGTCAAGACCACCTACAAGGCCAAGAAGCCCGTGCAGCTGCCC
GGCGCCTACAACGTCGACATCAAGTTGGACATCCTTTCCCACAACGAGGACTACACCATCGTGGAACAGT
ACGAACGCGCCGAGGGCCGCCACTCCACCGGCGGCATGGACGAGCTGTACAAGTCCGGACTCAGATCTCG
AGCTCAAGCTTCGAATTCCATGGTTTCGAAAGGCGAGGAGCTGTTCACAGGCGTGGTGCCAATCCTGGTG
GAGCTGGACGGCGACGTGAACGGCCACAAATTCAGCGTGAGAGGCGAGGGCGAGGGCGACGCCACAATCG
GCAAACTGACACTGAAATTCATCTGCACAACAGGCAAACTGCCAGTGCCCTGGCCAACACTAGTGACAAC
ACTGACATACGGCGTGCAGTGCTTCAGCAGATATCCGGACCACATGAAAAGACACGACTTCTTCAAAAGC
GCCATGCCAGAGGGCTACGTGCAGGAGAGAACAATCAGCTTCAAAGACGACGGCAAATACAAAACAAGAG
CCGTGGTGAAATTCGAGGGCGACACACTGGTGAACAGAATCGAGCTGAAAGGCACAGACTTCAAAGAGGA
CGGCAACATCCTGGGCCACAAACTGGAGTACAACTTCAACAGCCACAACGTGTACATCACAGCCAACAAA
CAGAAAAACGGCATCAAAGCCAACTTCACAGTGAGACACAACGTGGAGGACGGCAGCGTGCAGCTCGCCG
ACCACTACCAGCAGAACACACCAATCGGCGACGGCCCAGTGCTGCTGCCAGACAACCACTACCTGAGCAC
ACAGACAGTGCTGAGCAAAGACCCAAACGAGAAATAAGGATCCACCGGATCTAGATAACTGATCATAATC
AGCCATACCACATTTGTAGAGGTTTTACTTGCTTTAAAAAACCTCCCACACCTCCCCCTGAACCTGAAAC
ATAAAATGAATGCAATTGTTGTTGTTAACTTGTTTATTGCAGCTTATAATGGTTACAAATAAAGCAATAG
CATCACAAATTTCACAAATAAAGCATTTTTTTCACTGCATTCTAGTTGTGGTTTGTCCAAACTCATCAAT
GTATCTTAACGCGTAAATTGTAAGCGTTAATATTTTGTTAAAATTCGCGTTAAATTTTTGTTAAATCAGC
TCATTTTTTAACCAATAGGCCGAAATCGGCAAAATCCCTTATAAATCAAAAGAATAGACCGAGATAGGGT
[37 nt withheld, positions 2381-2417]
AAAGAACGTGGACTCCAACGTCAAAGG
[49 nt withheld, positions 2445-2493]
T
[91 nt withheld, positions 2495-2585]
G
[124 nt withheld, positions 2587-2710]
CAGGTGGCACTTTTCGGGGAAATGTGCGCGGAACCCCTATTTGTTTATTTTTCTAAATACATTCAAATAT
GTATCCGCTCATGAGACAATAACCCTGATAAATGCTTCAATAATATTGAAAAAGGAAGAGTCCTGAGGCG
GAAAGAACCAGCTGTGGAATGTGTGTCAGTTAGGGTGTGGAAAGTCCCCAGGCTCCCCAGCAGGCAGAAG
TATGCAAAGCATGCATCTCAATTAGTCAGCAACCAGGTGTGGAAAGTCCCCAGGCTCCCCAGCAGGCAGA
AGTATGCAAAGCATGCATCTCAATTAGTCAGCAACCATAGTCCCGCCCCTAACTCCGCCCATCCCGCCCC
TAACTCCGCCCAGTTCCGCCCATTCTCCGCCCCATGGCTGACTAATTTTTTTTATTTATGCAGAGGCCGA
GGCCGCCTCGGCCTCTGAGCTATTCCAGAAGTAGTGAGGAGGCTTTTTTGGAGGCCTAGGCTTTTGCAAA
GATCGATCAAGAGACAGGATGAGGATCGTTTCGCATGATTGAACAAGATGGATTGCACGCAGGTTCTCCG
GCCGCTTGGGTGGAGAGGCTATTCGGCTATGACTGGGCACAACAGACAATCGGCTGCTCTGATGCCGCCG
TGTTCCGGCTGTCAGCGCAGGGGCGCCCGGTTCTTTTTGTCAAGACCGACCTGTCCGGTGCCCTGAATGA
ACTGCAAGACGAGGCAGCGCGGCTATCGTGGCTGGCCACGACGGGCGTTCCTTGCGCAGCTGTGCTCGAC
GTTGTCACTGAAGCGGGAAGGGACTGGCTGCTATTGGGCGAAGTGCCGGGGCAGGATCTCCTGTCATCTC
ACCTTGCTCCTGCCGAGAAAGTATCCATCATGGCTGATGCAATGCGGCGGCTGCATACGCTTGATCCGGC
TACCTGCCCATTCGACCACCAAGCGAAACATCGCATCGAGCGAGCACGTACTCGGATGGAAGCCGGTCTT
GTCGATCAGGATGATCTGGACGAAGAGCATCAGGGGCTCGCGCCAGCCGAACTGTTCGCCAGGCTCAAGG
CGAGCATGCCCGACGGCGAGGATCTCGTCGTGACCCATGGCGATGCCTGCTTGCCGAATATCATGGTGGA
AAATGGCCGCTTTTCTGGATTCATCGACTGTGGCCGGCTGGGTGTGGCGGACCGCTATCAGGACATAGCG
TTGGCTACCCGTGATATTGCTGAAGAGCTTGGCGGCGAATGGGCTGACCGCTTCCTCGTGCTTTACGGTA
TCGCCGCTCCCGATTCGCAGCGCATCGCCTTCTATCGCCTTCTTGACGAGTTCTTCTGAGCGGGACTCTG
GGGTTCGAAATGACCGACCAAGCGACGCCCAACCTGCCATCACGAGATTTCGATTCCACCGCCGCCTTCT
ATGAAAGGTTGGGCTTCGGAATCGTTTTCCGGGACGCCGGCTGGATGATCCTCCAGCGCGGGGATCTCAT
GCTGGAGTTCTTCGCCCACCCTAGGGGGAGGCTAACTGAAACACGGAAGGAGACAATACCGGAAGGAACC
CGCGCTATGACGGCAATAAAAAGACAGAATAAAACGCACGGTGTTGGGTCGTTTGTTCATAAACGCGGGG
TTCGGTCCCAGGGCTGGCACTCTGTCGATACCCCACCGAGACCCCATTGGGGCCAATACGCCCGCGTTTC
TTCCTTTTCCCCACCCCACCCCCCAAGTTCGGGTGAAGGCCCAGGGCTCGCAGCCAACGTCGGGGCGGCA
GGCCCTGCCATAGCCTCAGGTTACTCATATATACTTTAGATTGATTTAAAACTTCATTTTTAATTTAAAA
GGATCTAGGTGAAGATCCTTTTTGATAATCTCATGACCAAAATCCCTTAACGTGAGTTTTCGTTCCACTG
AGCGTCAGACCCCGTAGAAAAGATCAAAGGATCTTCTTGAGATCCTTTTTTTCTGCGCGTAATCTGCTGC
TTGCAAACAAAAAAACCACCGCTACCAGCGGTGGTTTGTTTGCCGGATCAAGAGCTACCAACTCTTTTTC
CGAAGGTAACTGGCTTCAGCAGAGCGCAGATACCAAATACTGTTCTTCTAGTGTAGCCGTAGTTAGGCCA
CCACTTCAAGAACTCTGTAGCACCGCCTACATACCTCGCTCTGCTAATCCTGTTACCAGTGGCTGCTGCC
AGTGGCGATAAGTCGTGTCTTACCGGGTTGGACTCAAGACGATAGTTACCGGATAAGGCGCAGCGGTCGG
GCTGAACGGGGGGTTCGTGCACACAGCCCAGCTTGGAGCGAACGACCTACACCGAACTGAGATACCTACA
GCGTGAGCTATGAGAAAGCGCCACGCTTCCCGAAGGGAGAAAGGCGGACAGGTATCCGGTAAGCGGCAGG
GTCGGAACAGGAGAGCGCACGAGGGAGCTTCCAGGGGGAAACGCCTGGTATCTTTATAGTCCTGTCGGGT
TTCGCCACCTCTGACTTGAGCGTCGATTTTTGTGATGCTCGTCAGGGGGGCGGAGCCTATGGAAAAACGC
CAGCAACGCGGCCTTTTTACGGTTCCTGGCCTTTTGCTGGCCTTTTGCTCACATGTTCTTTCCTGCGTTA
TCCCCTGATTCTGTGGATAACCGTATTACCGCCATGCATTAGTTAT
