>Addgene plasmid #78591 | mCherry-GFP1-10 | addgene partial sequence | sequence record 149393 | CMV-F 5'-CGCAAATGGGCGGTAGGCGTG-3'
ATCCGCTAGCGCTACCGGTCGCCACCATGGTGAGCAAGGGCGAGGAGGATAACATGGCCATCATCAAGGA
GTTCATGCGCTTCAAGGTGCACATGGAGGGCTCCGTGAACGGCCACGAGTTCGAGATCGAGGGCGAGGGC
GAGGGCCGCCCCTACGAGGGCACCCAGACCGCCAAGCTGAAGGTGACCAAGGGTGGCCCCCTGCCCTTCG
CCTGGGACATCCTGTCCCCTCAGTTCATGTACGGCTCCAAGGCCTACGTGAAGCACCCCGCCGACATCCC
CGACTACTTGAAGCTGTCCTTCCCCGAGGGCTTCAATTGGGAGCGCGTGATGAACTTCGAGGACGGCGGC
GTGGTGACCGTGACCCAGGACTCCTCCCTGCAGGACGGCGAGTTCATCTACAAGGTGAAGCTGCGCGGCA
CCAACTTCCCCTCCGACGGCCCCGTAATGCAGTGTCGTACCATGGGCTGGGAGGCCTCCACTGAGCGGAT
GTACCCCGAGGACGGCGCCCTGAAGGGCGAGATCAAGCAGAGGCTGAAGCTGAAGGACGGCGGCCACTAC
GACGCTGAGGTCAAGACCACCTACAAGGCCAAGAAGCCCGTGCAGCTGCCCGGCGCCTACAACGTCGACA
TCAAGTTGGACATCCTTTCCCACAACGAGGACTACACCATCGTGGAACAGTACGAACGCGCCGAGGGCCG
CCACTCCACCGGCGGCATGGACGAGCTGTACAAGTCCGGACTCAGATCTCGAGCTCAAGCTTCGAATTCC
ATGGTTTCGAAAGGCGAGGAGCTGTTCACAGGCGTGGTGCCAATCCTGGTGGAGCTGGACGGCGACGTGA
