>Addgene plasmid #78591 | mCherry-GFP1-10 | addgene partial sequence | sequence record 149394 | SV40pA-R 5'-GAAATTTGTGATGCTATTGC-3'
ACAACAATTGCATTCATTTTATGTTTCAGGTTCAGGGGGAGGTGTGGGAGGTTTTTTAAAGCAAGTAAAA
CCTCTACAAATGTGGTATGGCTGATTATGATCAGTTATCTAGATCCGGTGGATCCTTATTTCTCGTTTGG
GTCTTTGCTCAGCACTGTCTGTGTGCTCAGGTAGTGGTTGTCTGGCAGCAGCACTGGGCCGTCGCCGATT
GGTGTGTTCTGCTGGTAGTGGTCGGCGAGCTGCACGCTGCCGTCCTCCACGTTGTGTCTCACTGTGAAGT
TGGCTTTGATGCCGTTTTTCTGTTTGTTGGCTGTGATGTACACGTTGTGGCTGTTGAAGTTGTACTCCAG
TTTGTGGCCCAGGATGTTGCCGTCCTCTTTGAAGTCTGTGCCTTTCAGCTCGATTCTGTTCACCAGTGTG
TCGCCCTCGAATTTCACCACGGCTCTTGTTTTGTATTTGCCGTCGTCTTTGAAGCTGATTGTTCTCTCCT
GCACGTAGCCCTCTGGCATGGCGCTTTTGAAGAAGTCGTGTCTTTTCATGTGGTCCGGATATCTGCTGAA
GCACTGCACGCCGTATGTCAGTGTTGTCACTAGTGTTGGCCAGGGCACTGGCAGTTTGCCTGTTGTGCAG
ATGAATTTCAGTGTCAGTTTGCCGATTGTGGCGTCGCCCTCGCCCTCGCCTCTCACGCTGAATTTGTGGC
CGTTCACGTCGCCGTCCAGCTCCACCAGGATTGGCACCACGCCTGTGAACAGCTCCTCGCCTTTCGAA
